Addgene plasmid #12158: pCS
Purpose: (Empty Backbone)
Depositing lab: Inder Verma. Depositing organization: Salk Institute for Biological Studies. Publication: Development of a self-inactivating lentivirus vector. Miyoshi H, Blomer U, Takahashi M, Gage FH, Verma IM. J Virol. 1998 Oct . 72(10):8150-7. PubMed 9733856.
Backbone
  Vector backbone: pCS
  Backbone manufacturer: Verma Lab
  Backbone size (bp): 7140
  Vector type: Mammalian Expression, Lentiviral
Growth in bacteria
  Bacterial resistance: Ampicillin, 100 μg/mL
  Growth temperature: 37°C
  Growth strain: Stbl3
  Copy number: Low Copy
Gene/Insert
  Gene/Insert name: None
  Cloning method: Restriction Enzyme
  Sequencing primers: 5′ n/a
Terms and licenses: Academic/Nonprofit Terms; Industry Terms: Not Available to Industry
Depositor comments: pCS has a 133-bp deletion in the 3' LTR, generating a self-inactivating (SIN) virus. See article for cloning details.
How to cite: pCS was a gift from Inder Verma (Addgene plasmid # 12158 ; http://n2t.net/addgene:12158 ; RRID:Addgene_12158)
