[The description below was written by a language model from this plasmid's Addgene catalogue record and pLannotate feature annotations shown in this document.]
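Description:
pCS is an empty HIV-1-based lentiviral transfer vector backbone of about 7.1 kb, designed as a self-inactivating (SIN) vector for mammalian gene delivery. It carries no insert and, according to the feature tables, no internal promoter between the viral elements, so a user must clone in a complete expression cassette by restriction enzyme cloning. In bacteria it replicates from a ColE1/pUC-type origin and is selected with ampicillin. The catalogue lists it as low copy and grown in a recombination-deficient strain, which is common practice for plasmids with repeated LTR sequences. An f1 origin and remnants of lac regulatory sequence and a pBR322 bom fragment are also present.

The viral genome is transcribed from a CMV enhancer/promoter fused to a truncated 5' LTR, making genomic RNA production in packaging cells independent of Tat. Downstream lie the HIV-1 Ψ packaging signal extending into a gag fragment, the Rev response element for Rev-dependent nuclear export of the unspliced RNA, and residual Rev and nef coding fragments. The 3' LTR carries a 133-bp deletion, per the depositor. Because this region is copied to the 5' end during reverse transcription, the integrated provirus lacks LTR promoter activity, reducing the risk of vector mobilisation and activation of neighbouring genes. The annotation software labels this element as another truncated 5' LTR. A bGH polyadenylation signal follows it.

Outside the viral unit, an SV40 promoter/EM7 promoter–BleoR–SV40 poly(A) cassette offers Zeocin selection, but it would not be packaged into virus. Both sequence records, differing by two nucleotides, give essentially identical annotations. Virus production requires packaging and envelope functions supplied in trans.
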