Features (pLannotate 1.2.2; 25 found; start..end, strand, type, name):
     28..80      -  misc_feature   bom (fragment): basis of mobility region from pBR322
    235..614     +  enhancer       CMV enhancer: human cytomegalovirus immediate early enhancer
    615..814     +  promoter       CMV promoter: human cytomegalovirus (CMV) immediate early promoter
    832..1012    +  LTR            5' LTR (truncated): truncated 5' long terminal repeat (LTR) from HIV-1
   1059..1184    +  misc_feature   HIV-1 Ψ: packaging signal of human immunodeficiency virus type 1
   1168..1531    +  CDS            HIV-1 gag (fragment): gag protein from human immunodeficiency virus 1; gag
   1677..1910    +  misc_feature   RRE: The Rev response element (RRE) of HIV-1 allows for Rev-dependent mRNA export from the nucleus to the cytoplasm.
   2287..2388    +  CDS            Rev (fragment): human immunodeficiency virus 1 (HIV-1) Rev protein; rev; enhances nuclear export of unspliced and incompletely spliced viral mRNAs
   2434..2937    +  CDS            nef (fragment): NEF_HV1LA - Experimental evidence at protein level: Swiss-Prot protein existence level 1. Extracellular Nef protein targets CD4(+) T-lymphocytes for apoptosis by interacting with CXCR4 surface receptors. From Human immunodeficiency virus type 1 group M subtype B (isolate Lai) (HIV-1).
   2944..3124    +  LTR            5' LTR (truncated): truncated 5' long terminal repeat (LTR) from HIV-1
   3156..3380    +  polyA_signal   bGH poly(A) signal: bovine growth hormone polyadenylation signal
   3384..3405    +  promoter       SV40 promoter (fragment): SV40 enhancer and early promoter
   3426..3854    +  rep_origin     f1 ori (sequence partly withheld): f1 bacteriophage origin of replication; arrow indicates direction of (+) strand synthesis
   3868..4197    +  promoter       SV40 promoter: SV40 enhancer and early promoter
   4245..4292    +  promoter       EM7 promoter: synthetic bacterial promoter&nbsp
   4311..4685    +  CDS            BleoR: antibiotic-binding protein; Sh ble from Streptoalloteichus hindustanus; confers resistance to bleomycin, phleomycin, and Zeocin™
   4695..4820    +  CDS            ble (fragment): BLE_KLEPN - Experimental evidence at protein level: Swiss-Prot protein existence level 1. Binding protein with a strong affinity to the bleomycin family of antibiotics. Binds to CL990; an antimitotic-antibiotic compound. From Klebsiella pneumoniae.
   4815..4936    +  polyA_signal   SV40 poly(A) signal: SV40 polyadenylation signal
   5009..5025    -  protein_bind   lac operator: The lac repressor binds to the lac operator to inhibit transcription in E. coli. This inhibition can be relieved by adding lactose or isopropyl-β-D-thiogalactopyranoside (IPTG). lac repressor encoded by lacI
   5033..5063    -  promoter       lac promoter: promoter for the E. coli lac operon
   5078..5099    -  protein_bind   CAP binding site: CAP binding activates transcription in the presence of cAMP. E. coli catabolite activator protein
   5112..5204    -  CDS            lacI (fragment): lac repressor; lacI; The lac repressor binds to the lac operator to inhibit transcription in E. coli. This inhibition can be relieved by adding lactose or isopropyl-β-D-thiogalactopyranoside (IPTG).
   5387..5975    -  rep_origin     ori: high-copy-number ColE1/pMB1/pBR322/pUC origin of replication
   6146..7006    -  CDS            AmpR: β-lactamase; bla; confers resistance to ampicillin, carbenicillin, and related antibiotics
   7007..7111    -  promoter       AmpR promoter: bla
>Addgene plasmid #12158 | pCS | addgene full sequence | sequence record 469979 | Addgene NGS Result
GACGGATCGGGAGATCTCCCGATCCCCTATGGTGCACTCTCAGTACAATCTGCTCTGATGCCGCATAGTT
AAGCCAGTATCTGCTCCCTGCTTGTGTGTTGGAGGTCGCTGAGTAGTGCGCGAGCAAAATTTAAGCTACA
ACAAGGCAAGGCTTGACCGACAATTGCATGAAGAATCTGCTTAGGGTTAGGCGTTTTGCGCTGCTTCGCG
ATGTACGGGCCAGATATACGCGTTGACATTGATTATTGACTAGTTATTAATAGTAATCAATTACGGGGTC
ATTAGTTCATAGCCCATATATGGAGTTCCGCGTTACATAACTTACGGTAAATGGCCCGCCTGGCTGACCG
CCCAACGACCCCCGCCCATTGACGTCAATAATGACGTATGTTCCCATAGTAACGCCAATAGGGACTTTCC
ATTGACGTCAATGGGTGGAGTATTTACGGTAAACTGCCCACTTGGCAGTACATCAAGTGTATCATATGCC
AAGTACGCCCCCTATTGACGTCAATGACGGTAAATGGCCCGCCTGGCATTATGCCCAGTACATGACCTTA
TGGGACTTTCCTACTTGGCAGTACATCTACGTATTAGTCATCGCTATTACCATGGTGATGCGGTTTTGGC
AGTACATCAATGGGCGTGGATAGCGGTTTGACTCACGGGGATTTCCAAGTCTCCACCCCATTGACGTCAA
TGGGAGTTTGTTTTGGCACCAAAATCAACGGGACTTTCCAAAATGTCGTAACAACTCCGCCCCATTGACG
CAAATGGGCGGTAGGCGTGTACGGTGGGAGGTCTATATAAGCAGCGCGTTTTGCCTGTACTGGGTCTCTC
TGGTTAGACCAGATCTGAGCCTGGGAGCTCTCTGGCTAACTAGGGAACCCACTGCTTAAGCCTCAATAAA
GCTTGCCTTGAGTGCTTCAAGTAGTGTGTGCCCGTCTGTTGTGTGACTCTGGTAACTAGAGATCCCTCAG
ACCCTTTTAGTCAGTGTGGAAAATCTCTAGCAGTGGCGCCCGAACAGGGACTTGAAAGCGAAAGGGAAAC
CAGAGGAGCTCTCTCGACGCAGGACTCGGCTTGCTGAAGCGCGCACGGCAAGAGGCGAGGGGCGGCGACT
GGTGAGTACGCCAAAAATTTTGACTAGCGGAGGCTAGAAGGAGAGAGATGGGTGCGAGAGCGTCAGTATT
AAGCGGGGGAGAATTAGATCGCGATGGGAAAAAATTCGGTTAAGGCCAGGGGGAAAGAAAAAATATAAAT
TAAAACATATAGTATGGGCAAGCAGGGAGCTAGAACGATTCGCAGTTAATCCTGGCCTGTTAGAAACATC
AGAAGGCTGTAGACAAATACTGGGACAGCTACAACCATCCCTTCAGACAGGATCAGAAGAACTTAGATCA
TTATATAATACAGTAGCAACCCTCTATTGTGTGCATCAAAGGATAGAGATAAAAGACACCAAGGAAGCTT
TAGACAAGATAGAGGAAGAGCAAAACAAAAGTAAGACCACCGCACAGCAAGCGGCCGCTGATCTTCAGAC
CTGGAGGAGGAGATATGAGGGACAATTGGAGAAGTGAATTATATAAATATAAAGTAGTAAAAATTGAACC
ATTAGGAGTAGCACCCACCAAGGCAAAGAGAAGAGTGGTGCAGAGAGAAAAAAGAGCAGTGGGAATAGGA
GCTTTGTTCCTTGGGTTCTTGGGAGCAGCAGGAAGCACTATGGGCGCAGCGTCAATGACGCTGACGGTAC
AGGCCAGACAATTATTGTCTGGTATAGTGCAGCAGCAGAACAATTTGCTGAGGGCTATTGAGGCGCAACA
GCATCTGTTGCAACTCACAGTCTGGGGCATCAAGCAGCTCCAGGCAAGAATCCTGGCTGTGGAAAGATAC
CTAAAGGATCAACAGCTCCTGGGGATTTGGGGTTGCTCTGGAAAACTCATTTGCACCACTGCTGTGCCTT
GGAATGCTAGTTGGAGTAATAAATCTCTGGAACAGATTTGGAATCACACGACCTGGATGGAGTGGGACAG
AGAAATTAACAATTACACAAGCTTAATACACTCCTTAATTGAAGAATCGCAAAACCAGCAAGAAAAGAAT
GAACAAGAATTATTGGAATTAGATAAATGGGCAAGTTTGTGGAATTGGTTTAACATAACAAATTGGCTGT
GGTATATAAAATTATTCATAATGATAGTAGGAGGCTTGGTAGGTTTAAGAATAGTTTTTGCTGTACTTTC
TATAGTGAATAGAGTTAGGCAGGGATATTCACCATTATCGTTTCAGACCCACCTCCCAACCCCGAGGGGA
CCCGACAGGCCCGAAGGAATAGAAGAAGAAGGTGGAGAGAGAGACAGAGACAGATCCATTCGATTAGTGA
ACGGATCCAGCGCTCCACCGCGGTGGCTGCAGAATTCATCGATTCTAGAGTTAACTCGAGACCTAGAAAA
ACATGGAGCAATCACAAGTAGCAATACAGCAGCTACCAATGCTGATTGTGCCTGGCTAGAAGCACAAGAG
GAGGAGGAGGTGGGTTTTCCAGTCACACCTCAGGTACCTTTAAGACCAATGACTTACAAGGCAGCTGTAG
ATCTTAGCCACTTTTTAAAAGAAAAGGGGGGACTGGAAGGGCTAATTCACTCCCAACGAAGACAAGATAT
CCTTGATCTGTGGATCTACCACACACAAGGCTACTTCCCTGATTGGCAGAACTACACACCAGGGCCAGGG
ATCAGATATCCACTGACCTTTGGATGGTGCTACAAGCTAGTACCAGTTGAGCAAGAGAAGGTAGAAGAAG
CCAATGAAGGAGAGAACACCCGCTTGTTACACCCTGTGAGCCTGCATGGGATGGATGACCCGGAGAGAGA
AGTATTAGAGTGGAGGTTTGACAGCCGCCTAGCATTTCATCACATGGCCCGAGAGCTGCATCCGGACTGT
ACTGGGTCTCTCTGGTTAGACCAGATCTGAGCCTGGGAGCTCTCTGGCTAACTAGGGAACCCACTGCTTA
AGCCTCAATAAAGCTTGCCTTGAGTGCTTCAAGTAGTGTGTGCCCGTCTGTTGTGTGACTCTGGTAACTA
GAGATCCCTCAGACCCTTTTAGTCAGTGTGGAAAATCTCTAGCAGGGCCCGTTTAAACCCGCTGATCAGC
CTCGACTGTGCCTTCTAGTTGCCAGCCATCTGTTGTTTGCCCCTCCCCCGTGCCTTCCTTGACCCTGGAA
GGTGCCACTCCCACTGTCCTTTCCTAATAAAATGAGGAAATTGCATCGCATTGTCTGAGTAGGTGTCATT
CTATTCTGGGGGGTGGGGTGGGGCAGGACAGCAAGGGGGAGGATTGGGAAGACAATAGCAGGCATGCTGG
GGATGCGGTGGGCTCTATGGCTTCTGAGGCGGAAAGAACCAGCTGGGGCTCTAGGGGGTATCCCC
[124 nt withheld, positions 3426-3549]
C
[91 nt withheld, positions 3551-3641]
A
[49 nt withheld, positions 3643-3691]
CCTTTGACGTTGGAGTCCACGTTCTTT
[37 nt withheld, positions 3719-3755]
ACCCTATCTCGGTCTATTCTTTTGATTTATAAGGGATTTTGCCGATTTCGGCCTATTGGTTAAAAAATGA
GCTGATTTAACAAAAATTTAACGCGAATTAATTCTGTGGAATGTGTGTCAGTTAGGGTGTGGAAAGTCCC
CAGGCTCCCCAGCAGGCAGAAGTATGCAAAGCATGCATCTCAATTAGTCAGCAACCAGGTGTGGAAAGTC
CCCAGGCTCCCCAGCAGGCAGAAGTATGCAAAGCATGCATCTCAATTAGTCAGCAACCATAGTCCCGCCC
CTAACTCCGCCCATCCCGCCCCTAACTCCGCCCAGTTCCGCCCATTCTCCGCCCCATGGCTGACTAATTT
TTTTTATTTATGCAGAGGCCGAGGCCGCCTCTGCCTCTGAGCTATTCCAGAAGTAGTGAGGAGGCTTTTT
TGGAGGCCTAGGCTTTTGCAAAAAGCTCCCGGGAGCTTGTATATCCATTTTCGGATCTGATCAGCACGTG
TTGACAATTAATCATCGGCATAGTATATCGGCATAGTATAATACGACAAGGTGAGGAACTAAACCATGGC
CAAGTTGACCAGTGCCGTTCCGGTGCTCACCGCGCGCGACGTCGCCGGAGCGGTCGAGTTCTGGACCGAC
CGGCTCGGGTTCTCCCGGGACTTCGTGGAGGACGACTTCGCCGGTGTGGTCCGGGACGACGTGACCCTGT
TCATCAGCGCGGTCCAGGACCAGGTGGTGCCGGACAACACCCTGGCCTGGGTGTGGGTGCGCGGCCTGGA
CGAGCTGTACGCCGAGTGGTCGGAGGTCGTGTCCACGAACTTCCGGGACGCCTCCGGGCCGGCCATGACC
GAGATCGGCGAGCAGCCGTGGGGGCGGGAGTTCGCCCTGCGCGACCCGGCCGGCAACTGCGTGCACTTCG
TGGCCGAGGAGCAGGACTGACACGTGCTACGAGATTTCGATTCCACCGCCGCCTTCTATGAAAGGTTGGG
CTTCGGAATCGTTTTCCGGGACGCCGGCTGGATGATCCTCCAGCGCGGGGATCTCATGCTGGAGTTCTTC
GCCCACCCCAACTTGTTTATTGCAGCTTATAATGGTTACAAATAAAGCAATAGCATCACAAATTTCACAA
ATAAAGCATTTTTTTCACTGCATTCTAGTTGTGGTTTGTCCAAACTCATCAATGTATCTTATCATGTCTG
TATACCGTCGACCTCTAGCTAGAGCTTGGCGTAATCATGGTCATAGCTGTTTCCTGTGTGAAATTGTTAT
CCGCTCACAATTCCACACAACATACGAGCCGGAAGCATAAAGTGTAAAGCCTGGGGTGCCTAATGAGTGA
GCTAACTCACATTAATTGCGTTGCGCTCACTGCCCGCTTTCCAGTCGGGAAACCTGTCGTGCCAGCTGCA
TTAATGAATCGGCCAACGCGCGGGGAGAGGCGGTTTGCGTATTGGGCGCTCTTCCGCTTCCTCGCTCACT
GACTCGCTGCGCTCGGTCGTTCGGCTGCGGCGAGCGGTATCAGCTCACTCAAAGGCGGTAATACGGTTAT
CCACAGAATCAGGGGATAACGCAGGAAAGAACATGTGAGCAAAAGGCCAGCAAAAGGCCAGGAACCGTAA
AAAGGCCGCGTTGCTGGCGTTTTTCCATAGGCTCCGCCCCCCTGACGAGCATCACAAAAATCGACGCTCA
AGTCAGAGGTGGCGAAACCCGACAGGACTATAAAGATACCAGGCGTTTCCCCCTGGAAGCTCCCTCGTGC
GCTCTCCTGTTCCGACCCTGCCGCTTACCGGATACCTGTCCGCCTTTCTCCCTTCGGGAAGCGTGGCGCT
TTCTCATAGCTCACGCTGTAGGTATCTCAGTTCGGTGTAGGTCGTTCGCTCCAAGCTGGGCTGTGTGCAC
GAACCCCCCGTTCAGCCCGACCGCTGCGCCTTATCCGGTAACTATCGTCTTGAGTCCAACCCGGTAAGAC
ACGACTTATCGCCACTGGCAGCAGCCACTGGTAACAGGATTAGCAGAGCGAGGTATGTAGGCGGTGCTAC
AGAGTTCTTGAAGTGGTGGCCTAACTACGGCTACACTAGAAGAACAGTATTTGGTATCTGCGCTCTGCTG
AAGCCAGTTACCTTCGGAAAAAGAGTTGGTAGCTCTTGATCCGGCAAACAAACCACCGCTGGTAGCGGTG
GTTTTTTTGTTTGCAAGCAGCAGATTACGCGCAGAAAAAAAGGATCTCAAGAAGATCCTTTGATCTTTTC
TACGGGGTCTGACGCTCAGTGGAACGAAAACTCACGTTAAGGGATTTTGGTCATGAGATTATCAAAAAGG
ATCTTCACCTAGATCCTTTTAAATTAAAAATGAAGTTTTAAATCAATCTAAAGTATATATGAGTAAACTT
GGTCTGACAGTTACCAATGCTTAATCAGTGAGGCACCTATCTCAGCGATCTGTCTATTTCGTTCATCCAT
AGTTGCCTGACTCCCCGTCGTGTAGATAACTACGATACGGGAGGGCTTACCATCTGGCCCCAGTGCTGCA
ATGATACCGCGAGACCCACGCTCACCGGCTCCAGATTTATCAGCAATAAACCAGCCAGCCGGAAGGGCCG
AGCGCAGAAGTGGTCCTGCAACTTTATCCGCCTCCATCCAGTCTATTAATTGTTGCCGGGAAGCTAGAGT
AAGTAGTTCGCCAGTTAATAGTTTGCGCAACGTTGTTGCCATTGCTACAGGCATCGTGGTGTCACGCTCG
TCGTTTGGTATGGCTTCATTCAGCTCCGGTTCCCAACGATCAAGGCGAGTTACATGATCCCCCATGTTGT
GCAAAAAAGCGGTTAGCTCCTTCGGTCCTCCGATCGTTGTCAGAAGTAAGTTGGCCGCAGTGTTATCACT
CATGGTTATGGCAGCACTGCATAATTCTCTTACTGTCATGCCATCCGTAAGATGCTTTTCTGTGACTGGT
GAGTACTCAACCAAGTCATTCTGAGAATAGTGTATGCGGCGACCGAGTTGCTCTTGCCCGGCGTCAATAC
GGGATAATACCGCGCCACATAGCAGAACTTTAAAAGTGCTCATCATTGGAAAACGTTCTTCGGGGCGAAA
ACTCTCAAGGATCTTACCGCTGTTGAGATCCAGTTCGATGTAACCCACTCGTGCACCCAACTGATCTTCA
GCATCTTTTACTTTCACCAGCGTTTCTGGGTGAGCAAAAACAGGAAGGCAAAATGCCGCAAAAAAGGGAA
TAAGGGCGACACGGAAATGTTGAATACTCATACTCTTCCTTTTTCAATATTATTGAAGCATTTATCAGGG
TTATTGTCTCATGAGCGGATACATATTTGAATGTATTTAGAAAAATAAACAAATAGGGGTTCCGCGCACA
TTTCCCCGAAAAGTGCCACCTGACGTC
