Features (pLannotate 1.2.2; 25 found; start..end, strand, type, name):
     36..80      -  misc_feature   bom (fragment): basis of mobility region from pBR322
    235..614     +  enhancer       CMV enhancer: human cytomegalovirus immediate early enhancer
    615..814     +  promoter       CMV promoter: human cytomegalovirus (CMV) immediate early promoter
    832..1012    +  LTR            5' LTR (truncated): truncated 5' long terminal repeat (LTR) from HIV-1
   1056..1181    +  misc_feature   HIV-1 Ψ: packaging signal of human immunodeficiency virus type 1
   1165..1528    +  CDS            HIV-1 gag (fragment): gag protein from human immunodeficiency virus 1; gag
   1623..1959    +  ncRNA          RRE: Accession: RF00036 - HIV Rev response element
   2284..2385    +  CDS            Rev (fragment): human immunodeficiency virus 1 (HIV-1) Rev protein; rev; enhances nuclear export of unspliced and incompletely spliced viral mRNAs
   2431..2934    +  CDS            nef (fragment): NEF_HV1LA - Experimental evidence at protein level: Swiss-Prot protein existence level 1. Extracellular Nef protein targets CD4(+) T-lymphocytes for apoptosis by interacting with CXCR4 surface receptors. From Human immunodeficiency virus type 1 group M subtype B (isolate Lai) (HIV-1).
   2941..3121    +  LTR            5' LTR (truncated): truncated 5' long terminal repeat (LTR) from HIV-1
   3153..3377    +  polyA_signal   bGH poly(A) signal: bovine growth hormone polyadenylation signal
   3381..3402    +  promoter       SV40 promoter (fragment): SV40 enhancer and early promoter
   3423..3851    +  rep_origin     f1 ori (sequence partly withheld): f1 bacteriophage origin of replication; arrow indicates direction of (+) strand synthesis
   3865..4195    +  promoter       SV40 promoter: SV40 enhancer and early promoter
   4243..4290    +  promoter       EM7 promoter: synthetic bacterial promoter&nbsp
   4309..4683    +  CDS            BleoR: antibiotic-binding protein; Sh ble from Streptoalloteichus hindustanus; confers resistance to bleomycin, phleomycin, and Zeocin™
   4693..4818    +  CDS            ble (fragment): BLE_KLEPN - Experimental evidence at protein level: Swiss-Prot protein existence level 1. Binding protein with a strong affinity to the bleomycin family of antibiotics. Binds to CL990; an antimitotic-antibiotic compound. From Klebsiella pneumoniae.
   4813..4934    +  polyA_signal   SV40 poly(A) signal: SV40 polyadenylation signal
   5007..5023    -  protein_bind   lac operator: The lac repressor binds to the lac operator to inhibit transcription in E. coli. This inhibition can be relieved by adding lactose or isopropyl-β-D-thiogalactopyranoside (IPTG). lac repressor encoded by lacI
   5031..5061    -  promoter       lac promoter: promoter for the E. coli lac operon
   5076..5097    -  protein_bind   CAP binding site: CAP binding activates transcription in the presence of cAMP. E. coli catabolite activator protein
   5110..5202    -  CDS            lacI (fragment): lac repressor; lacI; The lac repressor binds to the lac operator to inhibit transcription in E. coli. This inhibition can be relieved by adding lactose or isopropyl-β-D-thiogalactopyranoside (IPTG).
   5385..5973    -  rep_origin     ori: high-copy-number ColE1/pMB1/pBR322/pUC origin of replication
   6144..7004    -  CDS            AmpR: β-lactamase; bla; confers resistance to ampicillin, carbenicillin, and related antibiotics
   7005..7109    -  promoter       AmpR promoter: bla
>Addgene plasmid #12158 | pCS | analyzer sequence | sequence record 7235
GACGGATCGGGAGATCTCCCGATCCCCTATGGTCGACTCTCAGTACAATCTGCTCTGATGCCGCATAGTT
AAGCCAGTATCTGCTCCCTGCTTGTGTGTTGGAGGTCGCTGAGTAGTGCGCGAGCAAAATTTAAGCTACA
ACAAGGCAAGGCTTGACCGACAATTGCATGAAGAATCTGCTTAGGGTTAGGCGTTTTGCGCTGCTTCGCG
ATGTACGGGCCAGATATACGCGTTGACATTGATTATTGACTAGTTATTAATAGTAATCAATTACGGGGTC
ATTAGTTCATAGCCCATATATGGAGTTCCGCGTTACATAACTTACGGTAAATGGCCCGCCTGGCTGACCG
CCCAACGACCCCCGCCCATTGACGTCAATAATGACGTATGTTCCCATAGTAACGCCAATAGGGACTTTCC
ATTGACGTCAATGGGTGGACTATTTACGGTAAACTGCCCACTTGGCAGTACATCAAGTGTATCATATGCC
AAGTACGCCCCCTATTGACGTCAATGACGGTAAATGGCCCGCCTGGCATTATGCCCAGTACATGACCTTA
TGGGACTTTCCTACTTGGCAGTACATCTACGTATTAGTCATCGCTATTACCATGGTGATGCGGTTTTGGC
AGTACATCAATGGGCGTGGATAGCGGTTTGACTCACGGGGATTTCCAAGTCTCCACCCCATTGACGTCAA
TGGGAGTTTGTTTTGGCACCAAAATCAACGGGACTTTCCAAAATGTCGTAACAACTCCGCCCCATTGACG
CAAATGGGCGGTAGGCGTGTACGGTGGGAGGTCTATATAAGCAGCGCGTTTTGCCTGTACTGGGTCTCTC
TGGTTAGACCAGATCTGAGCCTGGGAGCTCTCTGGCTAACTAGGGAACCCACTGCTTAAGCCTCAATAAA
GCTTGCCTTGAGTGCTTCAAGTAGTGTGTGCCCGTCTGTTGTGTGACTCTGGTAACTAGAGATCCCTCAG
ACCCTTTTAGTCAGTGTGGAAAATCTCTAGCAGTGGCGCCCGAACAGGGACCTGAAAGCGAAAGGGAAAC
CAGAGCTCTCTCGACGCAGGACTCGGCTTGCTGAAGCGCGCACGGCAAGAGGCGAGGGGCGGCGACTGGT
GAGTACGCCAAAAATTTTGACTAGCGGAGGCTAGAAGGAGAGAGATGGGTGCGAGAGCGTCAGTATTAAG
CGGGGGAGAATTAGATCGCGATGGGAAAAAATTCGGTTAAGGCCAGGGGGAAAGAAAAAATATAAATTAA
AACATATAGTATGGGCAAGCAGGGAGCTAGAACGATTCGCAGTTAATCCTGGCCTGTTAGAAACATCAGA
AGGCTGTAGACAAATACTGGGACAGCTACAACCATCCCTTCAGACAGGATCAGAAGAACTTAGATCATTA
TATAATACAGTAGCAACCCTCTATTGTGTGCATCAAAGGATAGAGATAAAAGACACCAAGGAAGCTTTAG
ACAAGATAGAGGAAGAGCAAAACAAAAGTAAGACCACCGCACAGCAAGCGGCCGCTGATCTTCAGACCTG
GAGGAGGAGATATGAGGGACAATTGGAGAAGTGAATTATATAAATATAAAGTAGTAAAAATTGAACCATT
AGGAGTAGCACCCACCAAGGCAAAGAGAAGAGTGGTGCAGAGAGAAAAAAGAGCAGTGGGAATAGGAGCT
TTGTTCCTTGGGTTCTTGGGAGCAGCAGGAAGCACTATGGGCGCAGCCTCAATGACGCTGACGGTACAGG
CCAGACAATTATTGTCTGGTATAGTGCAGCAGCAGAACAATTTGCTGAGGGCTATTGAGGCGCAACAGCA
TCTGTTGCAACTCACAGTCTGGGGCATCAAGCAGCTCCAGGCAAGAATCCTGGCTGTGGAAAGATACCTA
AAGGATCAACAGCTCCTGGGGATTTGGGGTTGCTCTGGAAAACTCATTTGCACCACTGCTGTGCCTTGGA
ATGCTAGTTGGAGTAATAAATCTCTGGAACAGATCTGGAATCACACGACCTGGATGGAGTGGGACAGAGA
AATTAACAATTACACAAGCTTAATACACTCCTTAATTGAAGAATCGCAAAACCAGCAAGAAAAGAATGAA
CAAGAATTATTGGAATTAGATAAATGGGCAAGTTTGTGGAATTGGTTTAACATAACAAATTGGCTGTGGT
ATATAAAATTATTCATAATGATAGTAGGAGGCTTGGTAGGTTTAAGAATAGTTTTTGCTGTACTTTCTAT
AGTGAATAGAGTTAGGCAGGGATATTCACCATTATCGTTTCAGACCCACCTCCCAACCCCGAGGGGACCC
GACAGGCCCGAAGGAATAGAAGAAGAAGGTGGAGAGAGAGACAGAGACAGATCCATTCGATTAGTGAACG
GATCCAGCGCTCCACCGCGGTGGCTGCAGAATTCATCGATTCTAGAGTTAACTCGAGACCTGGAAAAACA
TGGAGCAATCACAAGTAGCAACACAGCAGCTACCAATGCTGCTTGTGCCTGGCTAGAAGCACAAGAGGAG
GAGGAGGTGGGTTTTCCAGTCACACCTCAGGTACCTTTAAGACCAATGACTTACAAGGCAGCTGTAGATC
TTAGCCACTTTTTAAAAGAAAAGGGGGGACTGGAAGGGCTAATTCACTCCCAACGAAGACAAGATATCCT
TGATCTGTGGATCTACCACACACAAGGCTACTTCCCTGATTGGCAGAACTACACACCAGGGCCAGGGATC
AGATATCCACTGACCTTTGGATGGTGCTACAAGCTAGTACCAGTTGAGCAAGAGAAGGTAGAAGAAGCCA
ATGAAGGAGAGAACACCCGCTTGTTACACCCTGTGAGCCTGCATGGGATGGATGACCCGGAGAGAGAAGT
ATTAGAGTGGAGGTTTGACAGCCGCCTAGCATTTCATCACATGGCCCGAGAGCTGCATCCGGACTGTACT
GGGTCTCTCTGGTTAGACCAGATCTGAGCCTGGGAGCTCTCTGGCTAACTAGGGAACCCACTGCTTAAGC
CTCAATAAAGCTTGCCTTGAGTGCTTCAAGTAGTGTGTGCCCGTCTGTTGTGTGACTCTGGTAACTAGAG
ATCCCTCAGACCCTTTTAGTCAGTGTGGAAAATCTCTAGCAGGGCCCGTTTAAACCCGCTGATCAGCCTC
GACTGTGCCTTCTAGTTGCCAGCCATCTGTTGTTTGCCCCTCCCCCGTGCCTTCCTTGACCCTGGAAGGT
GCCACTCCCACTGTCCTTTCCTAATAAAATGAGGAAATTGCATCGCATTGTCTGAGTAGGTGTCATTCTA
TTCTGGGGGGTGGGGTGGGGCAGGACAGCAAGGGGGAGGATTGGGAAGACAATAGCAGGCATGCTGGGGA
TGCGGTGGGCTCTATGGCTTCTGAGGCGGAAAGAACCAGCTGGGGCTCTAGGGGGTATCCCC
[124 nt withheld, positions 3423-3546]
C
[32 nt withheld, positions 3548-3579]
CA
[57 nt withheld, positions 3582-3638]
A
[49 nt withheld, positions 3640-3688]
CCTTTGACGTTGGAGTCCACGTTCTTT
[37 nt withheld, positions 3716-3752]
ACCCTATCTCGGTCTATTCTTTTGATTTATAAGGGATTTTGGGGATTTCGGCCTATTGGTTAAAAAATGA
GCTGATTTAACAAAAATTTAACGCGAATTAATTCTGTGGAATGTGTGTCAGTTAGGGTGTGGAAAGTCCC
CAGGCTCCCCAGGCAGGCAGAAGTATGCAAAGCATGCATCTCAATTAGTCAGCAACCAGGTGTGGAAAGT
CCCCAGGCTCCCCAGCAGGCAGAAGTATGCAAAGCATGCATCTCAATTAGTCAGCAACCATAGTCCCGCC
CCTAACTCCGCCCATCCCGCCCCTAACTCCGCCCAGTTCCGCCCATTCTCCGCCCCATGGCTGACTAATT
TTTTTTATTTATGCAGAGGCCGAGGCCGCCTCTGCCTCTGAGCTATTCCAGAAGTAGTGAGGAGGCTTTT
TTGGAGGCCTAGGCTTTTGCAAAAAGCTCCCGGGAGCTTGTATATCCATTTTCGGATCTGATCAGCACGT
GTTGACAATTAATCATCGGCATAGTATATCGGCATAGTATAATACGACAAGGTGAGGAACTAAACCATGG
CCAAGTTGACCAGTGCCGTTCCGGTGCTCACCGCGCGCGACGTCGCCGGAGCGGTCGAGTTCTGGACCGA
CCGGCTCGGGTTCTCCCGGGACTTCGTGGAGGACGACTTCGCCGGTGTGGTCCGGGACGACGTGACCCTG
TTCATCAGCGCGGTCCAGGACCAGGTGGTGCCGGACAACACCCTGGCCTGGGTGTGGGTGCGCGGCCTGG
ACGAGCTGTACGCCGAGTGGTCGGAGGTCGTGTCCACGAACTTCCGGGACGCCTCCGGGCCGGCCATGAC
CGAGATCGGCGAGCAGCCGTGGGGGCGGGAGTTCGCCCTGCGCGACCCGGCCGGCAACTGCGTGCACTTC
GTGGCCGAGGAGCAGGACTGACACGTGCTACGAGATTTCGATTCCACCGCCGCCTTCTATGAAAGGTTGG
GCTTCGGAATCGTTTTCCGGGACGCCGGCTGGATGATCCTCCAGCGCGGGGATCTCATGCTGGAGTTCTT
CGCCCACCCCAACTTGTTTATTGCAGCTTATAATGGTTACAAATAAAGCAATAGCATCACAAATTTCACA
AATAAAGCATTTTTTTCACTGCATTCTAGTTGTGGTTTGTCCAAACTCATCAATGTATCTTATCATGTCT
GTATACCGTCGACCTCTAGCTAGAGCTTGGCGTAATCATGGTCATAGCTGTTTCCTGTGTGAAATTGTTA
TCCGCTCACAATTCCACACAACATACGAGCCGGAAGCATAAAGTGTAAAGCCTGGGGTGCCTAATGAGTG
AGCTAACTCACATTAATTGCGTTGCGCTCACTGCCCGCTTTCCAGTCGGGAAACCTGTCGTGCCAGCTGC
ATTAATGAATCGGCCAACGCGCGGGGAGAGGCGGTTTGCGTATTGGGCGCTCTTCCGCTTCCTCGCTCAC
TGACTCGCTGCGCTCGGTCGTTCGGCTGCGGCGAGCGGTATCAGCTCACTCAAAGGCGGTAATACGGTTA
TCCACAGAATCAGGGGATAACGCAGGAAAGAACATGTGAGCAAAAGGCCAGCAAAAGGCCAGGAACCGTA
AAAAGGCCGCGTTGCTGGCGTTTTTCCATAGGCTCCGCCCCCCTGACGAGCATCACAAAAATCGACGCTC
AAGTCAGAGGTGGCGAAACCCGACAGGACTATAAAGATACCAGGCGTTTCCCCCTGGAAGCTCCCTCGTG
CGCTCTCCTGTTCCGACCCTGCCGCTTACCGGATACCTGTCCGCCTTTCTCCCTTCGGGAAGCGTGGCGC
TTTCTCAATGCTCACGCTGTAGGTATCTCAGTTCGGTGTAGGTCGTTCGCTCCAAGCTGGGCTGTGTGCA
CGAACCCCCCGTTCAGCCCGACCGCTGCGCCTTATCCGGTAACTATCGTCTTGAGTCCAACCCGGTAAGA
CACGACTTATCGCCACTGGCAGCAGCCACTGGTAACAGGATTAGCAGAGCGAGGTATGTAGGCGGTGCTA
CAGAGTTCTTGAAGTGGTGGCCTAACTACGGCTACACTAGAAGGACAGTATTTGGTATCTGCGCTCTGCT
GAAGCCAGTTACCTTCGGAAAAAGAGTTGGTAGCTCTTGATCCGGCAAACAAACCACCGCTGGTAGCGGT
GGTTTTTTTGTTTGCAAGCAGCAGATTACGCGCAGAAAAAAAGGATCTCAAGAAGATCCTTTGATCTTTT
CTACGGGGTCTGACGCTCAGTGGAACGAAAACTCACGTTAAGGGATTTTGGTCATGAGATTATCAAAAAG
GATCTTCACCTAGATCCTTTTAAATTAAAAATGAAGTTTTAAATCAATCTAAAGTATATATGAGTAAACT
TGGTCTGACAGTTACCAATGCTTAATCAGTGAGGCACCTATCTCAGCGATCTGTCTATTTCGTTCATCCA
TAGTTGCCTGACTCCCCGTCGTGTAGATAACTACGATACGGGAGGGCTTACCATCTGGCCCCAGTGCTGC
AATGATACCGCGAGACCCACGCTCACCGGCTCCAGATTTATCAGCAATAAACCAGCCAGCCGGAAGGGCC
GAGCGCAGAAGTGGTCCTGCAACTTTATCCGCCTCCATCCAGTCTATTAATTGTTGCCGGGAAGCTAGAG
TAAGTAGTTCGCCAGTTAATAGTTTGCGCAACGTTGTTGCCATTGCTACAGGCATCGTGGTGTCACGCTC
GTCGTTTGGTATGGCTTCATTCAGCTCCGGTTCCCAACGATCAAGGCGAGTTACATGATCCCCCATGTTG
TGCAAAAAAGCGGTTAGCTCCTTCGGTCCTCCGATCGTTGTCAGAAGTAAGTTGGCCGCAGTGTTATCAC
TCATGGTTATGGCAGCACTGCATAATTCTCTTACTGTCATGCCATCCGTAAGATGCTTTTCTGTGACTGG
TGAGTACTCAACCAAGTCATTCTGAGAATAGTGTATGCGGCGACCGAGTTGCTCTTGCCCGGCGTCAATA
CGGGATAATACCGCGCCACATAGCAGAACTTTAAAAGTGCTCATCATTGGAAAACGTTCTTCGGGGCGAA
AACTCTCAAGGATCTTACCGCTGTTGAGATCCAGTTCGATGTAACCCACTCGTGCACCCAACTGATCTTC
AGCATCTTTTACTTTCACCAGCGTTTCTGGGTGAGCAAAAACAGGAAGGCAAAATGCCGCAAAAAAGGGA
ATAAGGGCGACACGGAAATGTTGAATACTCATACTCTTCCTTTTTCAATATTATTGAAGCATTTATCAGG
GTTATTGTCTCATGAGCGGATACATATTTGAATGTATTTAGAAAAATAAACAAATAGGGGTTCCGCGCAC
ATTTCCCCGAAAAGTGCCACCTGACGTC
