>Addgene plasmid #12158 | pCS | addgene partial sequence | sequence record 18883 | CMV-F 5'-CGCAAATGGGCGGTAGGCGTG-3'
CGCGTTTTGCCTGTACTGGGTCTCTCTGGTTAGACCAGATCTGAGCCTGGGAGCTCTCTGGCTAACTAGG
GAACCCACTGCTTAAGCCTCAATAAAGCTTGCCTTGAGTGCTTCAAGTAGTGTGTGCCCGTCTGTTGTGT
GACTCTGGTAACTAGAGATCCCTCAGACCCTTTTAGTCAGTGTGGAAAATCTCTAGCAGTGGCGCCCGAA
CAGGGACTTGAAAGCGAAAGGGAAACCAGAGGAGCTCTCTCGACGCAGGACTCGGCTTGCTGAAGCGCGC
ACGGCAAGAGGCGAGGGGCGGCGACTGGTGAGTACGCCAAAAATTTTGACTAGCGGAGGCTAGAAGGAGA
GAGATGGGTGCGAGAGCGTCAGTATTAAGCGGGGGAGAATTAGATCGCGATGGGAAAAAATTCGGTTAAG
GCCAGGGGGAAAGAAAAAATATAAATTAAAACATATAGTATGGGCAAGCAGGGAGCTAGAACGATTCGCA
GTTAATCCTGGCCTGTTAGAAACATCAGAAGGCTGTAGACAAATACTGGGACAGCTACAACCATCCCTTC
AGACAGGATCAGAAGAACTTAGATCATTATATAATACAGTAGCAACCC
